Addgene plasmid #141351: pMP71-Katushka
Purpose: pMP71 expression vector containing Katushka
Depositing lab: Ton Schumacher. Depositing organization: Netherlands Cancer Institute. Publication: A mouse model that is immunologically tolerant to reporter and modifier proteins. Bresser K, Dijkgraaf FE, Pritchard CEJ, Huijbers IJ, Song JY, Rohr JC, Scheeren FA, Schumacher TN. Commun Biol. 2020 May 29;3(1):273. doi: 10.1038/s42003-020-0979-0. PubMed 32472011.
Backbone
  Vector backbone: pMP71
  Backbone size w/o insert (bp): 4500
  Total vector size (bp): 5200
  Vector type: Mammalian Expression, Retroviral
Growth in bacteria
  Bacterial resistance: Ampicillin, 100 μg/mL
  Growth temperature: 37°C
  Growth strain: NEB Stable
  Copy number: High Copy
Gene/Insert
  Gene/Insert name: Katushka (alt name: TurboFP635)
  Species: Synthetic
  Insert size (bp): 708
  Promoter: LTR
  Cloning method: Restriction Enzyme; 5′ cloning site NcoI (not destroyed); 3′ cloning site BamHI (not destroyed)
  Sequencing primers: 5′ GCTCCACAAAGTTAAGTAATAGTCC
Terms and licenses: Academic/Nonprofit Terms; Industry Terms: Not Available to Industry
How to cite: pMP71-Katushka was a gift from Ton Schumacher (Addgene plasmid # 141351 ; http://n2t.net/addgene:141351 ; RRID:Addgene_141351)
