[The description below was written by a language model from this plasmid's Addgene catalogue record and pLannotate feature annotations shown in this document.]
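Description:
pMP71-Katushka is a gammaretroviral expression plasmid of about 5.2 kb, built on the pMP71 backbone and carrying the far-red fluorescent protein Katushka (TurboFP635) as its only payload. It is propagated in E. coli through a high-copy ColE1/pUC-type origin and selected with ampicillin via the β-lactamase gene and its native promoter. The bacterial portion also contains remnants of earlier cloning vectors (lac promoter/operator, CAP site, and fragments of lacI, lacZα, rop and bom) that have no evident role in the construct's function.

The retroviral cassette is flanked by long terminal repeats annotated by similarity to Moloney murine leukemia virus. The annotated sequence is circular, and its numbering begins inside the 5′ LTR, which probably explains the short "ΔU3" fragment at the start. Downstream of the 5′ LTR lie the gammaretrovirus core encapsidation signal, which directs packaging of the genomic RNA into virions, a partial gag-related leader sequence, and a short pol-derived segment containing a splice acceptor. The roughly 700 bp mammalian codon-optimised Katushka coding sequence follows, cloned between NcoI and BamHI sites that remain intact. According to the record, expression is driven by the LTR with no internal promoter. A fragment annotated as β-globin poly(A) signal sits between the insert and the 3′ LTR.

No viral structural genes are intact, so particle production requires gag, pol and env supplied in trans by a packaging system. The resulting virus stably transduces mammalian cells and marks them with far-red fluorescence. The associated publication concerns a mouse model tolerant to reporter proteins, which suggests use in labelling cells for transfer or tracking studies.
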