Features (pLannotate 1.2.2; 18 found; start..end, strand, type, name):
      1..82      +  LTR            3' LTR (ΔU3) (fragment): self-inactivating 3' long terminal repeat (LTR) from Moloney murine leukemia virus
     92..538     +  LTR            LTR: long terminal repeat from Moloney murine leukemia virus
    700..801     +  ncRNA          Gammaretro CES: Accession: RF00374 - Gammaretrovirus core encapsidation signal
    841..1044    +  CDS            GGAG_MLVAV (fragment): Experimental evidence at protein level: Swiss-Prot protein existence level 1. Plays a role in viral particle release. Presumably acts by facilitating the fission of the virion bud at the cell surface (PubMed:17267509, PubMed:22828015). May prevent the antiviral activity of murine APOBEC3 (PubMed:25505062, PubMed:23671100, PubMed:20702647). From AKV murine leukemia virus (AKR (endogenous) murine leukemia virus).
   1070..1095    +  misc_feature   pol region (fragment): Moloney murine leukemia virus (MMLV) pol region containing the splice acceptor site
   1106..1811    +  CDS            TurboFP635 (fragment): far-red-shifted derivative of red fluorescent protein from Entacmaea quadricolor, also known as Katushka (Shcherbo et al., 2007) mammalian codon-optimized
   1832..1939    +  polyA_signal   β-globin poly(A) (fragment): human β-globin polyadenylation signal
   2006..2596    +  LTR            LTR: long terminal repeat from Moloney murine leukemia virus
   2645..2661    -  protein_bind   lac operator: The lac repressor binds to the lac operator to inhibit transcription in E. coli. This inhibition can be relieved by adding lactose or isopropyl-β-D-thiogalactopyranoside (IPTG). lac repressor encoded by lacI
   2669..2699    -  promoter       lac promoter: promoter for the E. coli lac operon
   2714..2735    -  protein_bind   CAP binding site: CAP binding activates transcription in the presence of cAMP. E. coli catabolite activator protein
   2748..2840    -  CDS            lacI (fragment): lac repressor; lacI; The lac repressor binds to the lac operator to inhibit transcription in E. coli. This inhibition can be relieved by adding lactose or isopropyl-β-D-thiogalactopyranoside (IPTG).
   3023..3611    -  rep_origin     ori: high-copy-number ColE1/pMB1/pBR322/pUC origin of replication
   3782..4642    -  CDS            AmpR: β-lactamase; bla; confers resistance to ampicillin, carbenicillin, and related antibiotics
   4643..4747    -  promoter       AmpR promoter: bla
   4842..4877    +  CDS            rop (fragment): Rop protein, which maintains plasmids at low copy number; rop
   4979..5078    +  misc_feature   bom (fragment): basis of mobility region from pBR322
   5084..5241    -  CDS            lacZα (fragment): LacZα fragment of β-galactosidase; lacZ fragment
>Addgene plasmid #141351 | pMP71-Katushka | addgene full sequence | sequence record 305177 | Addgene NGS Result
CTAGCTTAAGTAACGCCATTTTGCAAGGCATGGAAAATACATAACTGAGAATAGAGAAGTTCAGATCAAG
GTTAGGAACAGAGAGACAGCAGAATATGGGCCAAACAGGATATCTGTGGTAAGCAGTTCCTGCCCCGGCT
CAGGGCCAAGAACAGTTGGAACAGCAGAATATGGGCCAAACAGGATATCTGTGGTAAGCAGTTCCTGCCC
CGGCTCAGGGCCAAGAACAGATGGTCCCCAGATGCGGTCCCGCCCTCAGCAGTTTCTAGAGAACCATCAG
ATGTTTCCAGGGTGCCCCAAGGACCTGAAATGACCCTGTGCCTTATTTGAACTAACCAATCAGTTCGCTT
CTCGCTTCTGTTCGCGCGCTTCTGCTCCCCGAGCTCAATAAAAGAGCCCACAACCCCTCACTCGGCGCGC
CAGTCCTCCGATAGACTGCGTCGCCCGGGTACCCGTATTCCCAATAAAGCCTCTTGCTGTTTGCATCCGA
ATCGTGGACTCGCTGATCCTTGGGAGGGTCTCCTCAGATTGATTGACTGCCCACCTCGGGGGTCTTTCAT
TTGGAGGTTCCACCGAGATTTGGAGACCCCTGCCCAGGGACCACCGACCCCCCCGCCGGGAGGTAAGCTG
GCCAGCGGTCGTTTCGTGTCTGTCTCTGTCTTTGTGCGTGTTTGTGCCGGCATCTAATGTTTGCGCCTGC
GTCTGTACTAGTTGGCTAACTAGATCTGTATCTGGCGGTCCCGCGGAAGAACTGACGAGTTCGTATTCCC
GGCCGCAGCCCCTGGGAGACGTCCCAGCGGCCTCGGGGGCCCGTTTTGTGGCCCATTCTGTATCAGTTAA
CCTACCCGAGTCGGACTTTTTGGAGCTCCGCCACTGTCCGAGGGGTACGTGGCTTTGTTGGGGGACGAGA
GACAGAGACACTTCCCGCCCCCGTCTGAATTTTTGCTTTCGGTTTTACGCCGAAACCGCGCCGCGCGTCT
TGTCTGCTGCAGCATCGTTCTGTGTTGTCTCTGTCTGACTGTGTTTCTGTATTTGTCTGAAAATTAGCTC
GACAAAGTTAAGTAATAGTCCCTCTCTCCAAGCTCACTTACAGGCGGCCGCCACCATGGTGGGTGAGGAT
AGCGTGCTGATCACCGAGAACATGCACATGAAACTGTACATGGAGGGCACCGTGAACGACCACCACTTCA
AGTGCACATCCGAGGGCGAAGGCAAGCCCTACGAGGGCACCCAGACCATGAAGATCAAGGTGGTCGAGGG
CGGCCCTCTCCCCTTCGCCTTCGACATCCTGGCTACCAGCTTCATGTACGGCAGCAAAACCTTTATCAAC
CACACCCAGGGCATCCCCGACTTCTTTAAGCAGTCCTTCCCTGAGGGCTTCACATGGGAGAGGATCACCA
CATACGAAGACGGGGGCGTGCTGACCGCTACCCAGGACACCAGCCTCCAGAACGGCTGCCTCATCTACAA
CGTCAAGATCAACGGGGTGAACTTCCCATCCAACGGCCCTGTGATGCAGAAGAAAACACTCGGCTGGGAG
GCCAGCACCGAGATGCTGTACCCCGCTGACAGCGGCCTGAGAGGCCATAGCCAGATGGCCCTGAAGCTCG
TGGGCGGGGGCTACCTGCACTGCTCCCTCAAGACCACATACAGATCCAAGAAACCCGCTAAGAACCTCAA
GATGCCCGGCTTCTACTTCGTGGACAGGAGACTGGAAAGAATCAAGGAGGCCGACAAAGAGACCTACGTC
GAGCAGCACGAGATGGCTGTGGCCAGGTACTGCGACCTGCCTAGCAAACTGGGGCACAGCTAAGGATCCA
AGCTTAGGCCTGCTCGCTTTCTTGCTGTCCCATTTCTATTAAAGGTTCCTTTGTTCCCTAAGTCCAACTA
CTAAACTGGGGGATATTATGAAGGGCCTTGAGCATCTGGATTCTGCCTAGCGCTAAGCTTAACACGAGCC
ATAGATAGAATAAAAGATTTTATTTAGTCTCCAGAAAAAGGGGGGAATGAAAGACCCCACCTGTAGGTTT
GGCAAGCTAGCTTAAGTAACGCCATTTTGCAAGGCATGGAAAATACATAACTGAGAATAGAGAAGTTCAG
ATCAAGGTTAGGAACAGAGAGACAGCAGAATATGGGCCAAACAGGATATCTGTGGTAAGCAGTTCCTGCC
CCGGCTCAGGGCCAAGAACAGTTGGAACAGCAGAATATGGGCCAAACAGGATATCTGTGGTAAGCAGTTC
CTGCCCCGGCTCAGGGCCAAGAACAGATGGTCCCCAGATGCGGTCCCGCCCTCAGCAGTTTCTAGAGAAC
CATCAGATGTTTCCAGGGTGCCCCAAGGACCTGAAATGACCCTGTGCCTTATTTGAACTAACCAATCAGT
TCGCTTCTCGCTTCTGTTCGCGCGCTTCTGCTCCCCGAGCTCAATAAAAGAGCCCACAACCCCTCACTCG
GCGCGCCAGTCCTCCGATAGACTGCGTCGCCCGGGTACCCGTGTTCTCAATAAACCCTCTTGCAGTTGCA
TCCGACTCGTGGTCTCGCTGTTCCTTGGGAGGGTCTCCTCTGAGTGATTGACTGCCCACCTCGGGGGTCT
TTCATTCTCGAGCAGCTTGGCGTAATCATGGTCATAGCTGTTTCCTGTGTGAAATTGTTATCCGCTCACA
ATTCCACACAACATACGAGCCGGAAGCATAAAGTGTAAAGCCTGGGGTGCCTAATGAGTGAGCTAACTCA
CATTAATTGCGTTGCGCTCACTGCCCGCTTTCCAGTCGGGAAACCTGTCGTGCCAGCTGCATTAATGAAT
CGGCCAACGCGCGGGGAGAGGCGGTTTGCGTATTGGGCGCTCTTCCGCTTCCTCGCTCACTGACTCGCTG
CGCTCGGTCGTTCGGCTGCGGCGAGCGGTATCAGCTCACTCAAAGGCGGTAATACGGTTATCCACAGAAT
CAGGGGATAACGCAGGAAAGAACATGTGAGCAAAAGGCCAGCAAAAGGCCAGGAACCGTAAAAAGGCCGC
GTTGCTGGCGTTTTTCCATAGGCTCCGCCCCCCTGACGAGCATCACAAAAATCGACGCTCAAGTCAGAGG
TGGCGAAACCCGACAGGACTATAAAGATACCAGGCGTTTCCCCCTGGAAGCTCCCTCGTGCGCTCTCCTG
TTCCGACCCTGCCGCTTACCGGATACCTGTCCGCCTTTCTCCCTTCGGGAAGCGTGGCGCTTTCTCATAG
CTCACGCTGTAGGTATCTCAGTTCGGTGTAGGTCGTTCGCTCCAAGCTGGGCTGTGTGCACGAACCCCCC
GTTCAGCCCGACCGCTGCGCCTTATCCGGTAACTATCGTCTTGAGTCCAACCCGGTAAGACACGACTTAT
CGCCACTGGCAGCAGCCACTGGTAACAGGATTAGCAGAGCGAGGTATGTAGGCGGTGCTACAGAGTTCTT
GAAGTGGTGGCCTAACTACGGCTACACTAGAAGAACAGTATTTGGTATCTGCGCTCTGCTGAAGCCAGTT
ACCTTCGGAAAAAGAGTTGGTAGCTCTTGATCCGGCAAACAAACCACCGCTGGTAGCGGTGGTTTTTTTG
TTTGCAAGCAGCAGATTACGCGCAGAAAAAAAGGATCTCAAGAAGATCCTTTGATCTTTTCTACGGGGTC
TGACGCTCAGTGGAACGAAAACTCACGTTAAGGGATTTTGGTCATGAGATTATCAAAAAGGATCTTCACC
TAGATCCTTTTAAATTAAAAATGAAGTTTTAAATCAATCTAAAGTATATATGAGTAAACTTGGTCTGACA
GTTACCAATGCTTAATCAGTGAGGCACCTATCTCAGCGATCTGTCTATTTCGTTCATCCATAGTTGCCTG
ACTCCCCGTCGTGTAGATAACTACGATACGGGAGGGCTTACCATCTGGCCCCAGTGCTGCAATGATACCG
CGAGACCCACGCTCACCGGCTCCAGATTTATCAGCAATAAACCAGCCAGCCGGAAGGGCCGAGCGCAGAA
GTGGTCCTGCAACTTTATCCGCCTCCATCCAGTCTATTAATTGTTGCCGGGAAGCTAGAGTAAGTAGTTC
GCCAGTTAATAGTTTGCGCAACGTTGTTGCCATTGCTACAGGCATCGTGGTGTCACGCTCGTCGTTTGGT
ATGGCTTCATTCAGCTCCGGTTCCCAACGATCAAGGCGAGTTACATGATCCCCCATGTTGTGCAAAAAAG
CGGTTAGCTCCTTCGGTCCTCCGATCGTTGTCAGAAGTAAGTTGGCCGCAGTGTTATCACTCATGGTTAT
GGCAGCACTGCATAATTCTCTTACTGTCATGCCATCCGTAAGATGCTTTTCTGTGACTGGTGAGTACTCA
ACCAAGTCATTCTGAGAATAGTGTATGCGGCGACCGAGTTGCTCTTGCCCGGCGTCAATACGGGATAATA
CCGCGCCACATAGCAGAACTTTAAAAGTGCTCATCATTGGAAAACGTTCTTCGGGGCGAAAACTCTCAAG
GATCTTACCGCTGTTGAGATCCAGTTCGATGTAACCCACTCGTGCACCCAACTGATCTTCAGCATCTTTT
ACTTTCACCAGCGTTTCTGGGTGAGCAAAAACAGGAAGGCAAAATGCCGCAAAAAAGGGAATAAGGGCGA
CACGGAAATGTTGAATACTCATACTCTTCCTTTTTCAATATTATTGAAGCATTTATCAGGGTTATTGTCT
CATGAGCGGATACATATTTGAATGTATTTAGAAAAATAAACAAATAGGGGTTCCGCGCACATTTCCCCGA
AAAGTGCCACCTGACGTCTAAGAAACCATTATTATCATGACATTAACCTATAAAAATAGGCGTATCACGA
GGCCCTTTCGTCTCGCGCGTTTCGGTGATGACGGTGAAAACCTCTGACACATGCAGCTCCCGGAGACGGT
CACAGCTTGTCTGTAAGCGGATGCCGGGAGCAGACAAGCCCGTCAGGGCGCGTCAGCGGGTGTTGGCGGG
TGTCGGGGCTGGCTTAACTATGCGGCATCAGAGCAGATTGTACTGAGAGTGCACCATATGCGGTGTGAAA
TACCGCACAGATGCGTAAGGAGAAAATACCGCATCAGGCGCCATTCGCCATTCAGGCTGCGCAACTGTTG
GGAAGGGCGATCGGTGCGGGCCTCTTCGCTATTACGCCAGCTGGCGAAAGGGGGATGTGCTGCAAGGCGA
TTAAGTTGGGTAACGCCAGGGTTTTCCCAGTCACGACGTTGTAAAACGACGGCCAGTGAATTAGTACT
